>Addgene plasmid #115397 | AAEL008566 GPCR | addgene full sequence | sequence record 221118 | Addgene NGS Result
GTGTGTCAGTTAGGGTGTGGAAAGTCCCCAGGCTCCCCAGCAGGCAGAAGTATGCAAAGCATGCATCTCA
ATTAGTCAGCAACCAGGTGTGGAAAGTCCCCAGGCTCCCCAGCAGGCAGAAGTATGCAAAGCATGCATCT
CAATTAGTCAGCAACCATAGTCCCGCCCCTAACTCCGCCCATCCCGCCCCTAACTCCGCCCAGTTCCGCC
CATTCTCCGCCCCATGGCTGACTAATTTTTTTTATTTATGCAGAGGCCGAGGCCGCCTCGGCCTCTGAGC
TATTCCAGAAGTAGTGAGGAGGCTTTTTTGGAGGCCTAGGCTTTTGCAAAAAGCTCCTCGATCGAGGGGC
TCGCATCTCTCCTTCACGCGCCCGCCGCCCTACCTGAGGCCGCCATCCACGCCGGTTGAGTCGCGTTCTG
CCGCCTCCCGCCTGTGGTGCCTCCTGAACTGCGTCCGCCGTCTAGGTAAGTTTAAAGCTCAGGTCGAGAC
CGGGCCTTTGTCCGGCGCTCCCTTGGAGCCTACCTAGACTCAGCCGGCTCTCCACGCTTTGCCTGACCCT
GCTTGCTCAACTCTACGTCTTTGTTTCGTTTTCTGTTCTGCGCCGTTACAGATCCAAGCTCTGAAAAACC
AGAAAGTTAACTGGTAAGTTTAGTCTTTTTGTCTTTTATTTCAGGTCCCGGATCCGGTGGTGGTGCAAAT
CAAAGAACTGCTCCTCAGTGGATGTTGCCTTTACTTCTAGGCCTGTACGGAAGTGTTACTTCTGCTCTAA
AAGCTGCGGAATTCCGGAATTTCCTCGAGATGCTGAGCGTAGACGAGCGAGTGCTGGAATGGTTCCACTT
TATCTACCACAACGACTCCTCCACCTCCCCAGTCCTGAGCGCGGACGAATTCCGCCGCCGCCTATTCTCG
ATCCTCGATTCCAACATGACCAACAGCATGAACGGTTCCAGCAAACTGTACCGTACGGCGTTCGAGTTCC
AGAACATCTCGGAGCATAACATCACCAAGGAGTATGTTAACGACTTCCTGGAAAAACTGTTCCAATCGTT
GAACAGGGTGAACCGCACAACTACCACCAGTACCGACATCAACTGGAATACTGAAGATGGACAGCTGGAC
AATTGTAGCTTCTACTGTCGGGGGACGATGCGGGATGTGCTGCTGGATTACAAAATCCTGCATGGGTACA
TCGCGTTGGTGATATGCGTTTTCGGGACAATAGCCAACATTTTGAATGTCATCGTCCTGACCCGCAAAGA
GATGAGCAAAATCCCCATCAACCGCATCCTGAAGTGGCTCTCCGTGACCGATATGCTCGTAATGATGGAG
TACATCCCGTTTGCCTTCTACATGTACTCGATACTGCCAGATCGACAAGACTATCCATACTCATGGGCAG
TGTACCTTATGTTTCACATGCACTTCACCCAGATTCTGCACACCATTTCGATACTGCTCACTGTGATGCT
GGCCGTGTGGAGATACATTGCTATCAAACACCCGCACGGTTCATTGGCCGTCTACGCTCAATCTAATTAC
AGCTATGCAATCCTGTTCTGCTACATCCTGGCGCCGATCCTTTGCATGCCAACGTACTTCGTCTTCACGA
TACGGCAGACGCATGTCTTCGAACACGATGCCCACGTGCTTCTGTATCACTTGGACGCCGACGAGAACAC
TTCGGTCTATCGGTACAACTTTTGGATCCACTCGGTCATCATTAAACTGCTGCCCTGTACGATTCTGACG
GTAATAAGCTGTGTGCTGATCAGTGTCCTGTGGAAAGCGAGCAAACGGAGACTGAAGCTGAAACAGGGCG
GGAATTATGGCGGCAAGAATGGTACTGCTCCGACCGGGATGTCGACTCCGAGTGGCGACACCAGTCACAA
TAACGTCGCAACCAGCATAACGGTTCCATCTTCGACCACGATGCCATCGCAGAGCAATGGCAGCAGGCAC
CCCAAAACGGATCGCCGAGCAGACCGGACCACCACCCTGCTAGTGGCCGTACTGCTACTGTTTCTGCTCA
CCGAGTTTCCCCAGGGCATTCTCGGTTTGCTCAGCGGAATCCTGGAGAAGTGCTTCTTCAAACGGTGCTA
CGCCCTATTCGGCGAAGCCATGGACCTGCTTGCCTTAATCAACGCCGCAATCGGTTTCGTACTGTACGGC
TTAATGTCGAAACAGTTTCGCACTAGCTTTAAGTCGGTTTTTTGCAAAACTCCAACCCATAGGGTCGAGA
TGACGAGAATGACTGGACTCACCACCACCTGTGTCTGAGCGGCCGCTAGACTAGTCTAGAGAAAAAACCT
CCCACACCTCCCCCTGAACCTGAAACATAAAATGAATGCAATTGTTGTTGTTAACTTGTTTATTGCAGCT
TATAATGGTTACAAATAAAGCAATAGCATCACAAATTTCACAAATAAAGCATTTTTTTCACTGCATTCTA
GTTGTGGTTTGTCCAAACTCATCAATGTATCTTATCATGTCTGGATCCCCGGGTACCGAGCTCGAATTAA
TTCCTCTTCCGCTTCCTCGCTCACTGACTCGCTGCGCTCGGTCGTTCGGCTGCGGCGAGCGGTATCAGCT
CACTCAAAGGCGGTAATACGGTTATCCACAGAATCAGGGGATAACGCAGGAAAGAACATGTGAGCAAAAG
GCCAGCAAAAGGCCAGGAACCGTAAAAAGGCCGCGTTGCTGGCGTTTTTCCATAGGCTCCGCCCCCCTGA
CGAGCATCACAAAAATCGACGCTCAAGTCAGAGGTGGCGAAACCCGACAGGACTATAAAGATACCAGGCG
TTTCCCCCTGGAAGCTCCCTCGTGCGCTCTCCTGTTCCGACCCTGCCGCTTACCGGATACCTGTCCGCCT
TTCTCCCTTCGGGAAGCGTGGCGCTTTCTCATAGCTCACGCTGTAGGTATCTCAGTTCGGTGTAGGTCGT
TCGCTCCAAGCTGGGCTGTGTGCACGAACCCCCCGTTCAGCCCGACCGCTGCGCCTTATCCGGTAACTAT
CGTCTTGAGTCCAACCCGGTAAGACACGACTTATCGCCACTGGCAGCAGCCACTGGTAACAGGATTAGCA
GAGCGAGGTATGTAGGCGGTGCTACAGAGTTCTTGAAGTGGTGGCCTAACTACGGCTACACTAGAAGAAC
AGTATTTGGTATCTGCGCTCTGCTGAAGCCAGTTACCTTCGGAAAAAGAGTTGGTAGCTCTTGATCCGGC
AAACAAACCACCGCTGGTAGCGGTGGTTTTTTTGTTTGCAAGCAGCAGATTACGCGCAGAAAAAAAGGAT
CTCAAGAAGATCCTTTGATCTTTTCTACGGGGTCTGACGCTCAGTGGAACGAAAACTCACGTTAAGGGAT
TTTGGTCATGAGATTATCAAAAAGGATCTTCACCTAGATCCTTTTAAATTAAAAATGAAGTTTTAAATCA
ATCTAAAGTATATATGAGTAAACTTGGTCTGACAGTTACCAATGCTTAATCAGTGAGGCACCTATCTCAG
CGATCTGTCTATTTCGTTCATCCATAGTTGCCTGACTCCCCGTCGTGTAGATAACTACGATACGGGAGGG
CTTACCATCTGGCCCCAGTGCTGCAATGATACCGCGAGACCCACGCTCACCGGCTCCAGATTTATCAGCA
ATAAACCAGCCAGCCGGAAGGGCCGAGCGCAGAAGTGGTCCTGCAACTTTATCCGCCTCCATCCAGTCTA
TTAATTGTTGCCGGGAAGCTAGAGTAAGTAGTTCGCCAGTTAATAGTTTGCGCAACGTTGTTGCCATTGC
TACAGGCATCGTGGTGTCACGCTCGTCGTTTGGTATGGCTTCATTCAGCTCCGGTTCCCAACGATCAAGG
CGAGTTACATGATCCCCCATGTTGTGCAAAAAAGCGGTTAGCTCCTTCGGTCCTCCGATCGTTGTCAGAA
GTAAGTTGGCCGCAGTGTTATCACTCATGGTTATGGCAGCACTGCATAATTCTCTTACTGTCATGCCATC
CGTAAGATGCTTTTCTGTGACTGGTGAGTACTCAACCAAGTCATTCTGAGAATAGTGTATGCGGCGACCG
AGTTGCTCTTGCCCGGCGTCAATACGGGATAATACCGCGCCACATAGCAGAACTTTAAAAGTGCTCATCA
TTGGAAAACGTTCTTCGGGGCGAAAACTCTCAAGGATCTTACCGCTGTTGAGATCCAGTTCGATGTAACC
CACTCGTGCACCCAACTGATCTTCAGCATCTTTTACTTTCACCAGCGTTTCTGGGTGAGCAAAAACAGGA
AGGCAAAATGCCGCAAAAAAGGGAATAAGGGCGACACGGAAATGTTGAATACTCATACTCTTCCTTTTTC
AATATTATTGAAGCATTTATCAGGGTTATTGTCTCATGAGCGGATACATATTTGAATGTATTTAGAAAAA
TAAACAAATAGGGGTTCCGCGCACATTTCCCCGAAAAGTGCCACCTGCAAGCTTGGCTGTGGAAT
Features (pLannotate 1.2.2; 7 found; start..end, strand, type, name):
      1..330     +  promoter       SV40 promoter: SV40 enhancer and early promoter
    346..614     +  LTR            5' LTR (truncated): truncated 5' long terminal repeat (LTR) from human T-cell leukemia virus (HTLV) type 1
    644..740     +  intron         SV40 intron: modified SV40 intron with splice donor and acceptor sites
   2363..2497    +  polyA_signal   SV40 poly(A) signal: SV40 polyadenylation signal
   2707..3295    -  rep_origin     ori: high-copy-number ColE1/pMB1/pBR322/pUC origin of replication
   3466..4326    -  CDS            AmpR: β-lactamase; bla; confers resistance to ampicillin, carbenicillin, and related antibiotics
   4327..4431    -  promoter       AmpR promoter: bla
