[The description below was written by a language model from this plasmid's Addgene catalogue record and pLannotate feature annotations shown in this document.]
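Description:
AAEL008566 GPCR is a 4,475 nt mammalian expression plasmid built on the pME18s backbone that carries the coding sequence of a predicted G protein-coupled receptor from the mosquito Aedes aegypti (gene AAEL008566, also listed under AAEL017313). It is propagated in E. coli as a high-copy plasmid through a ColE1/pUC-type origin and is selected with ampicillin via the β-lactamase gene and its native bla promoter. No mammalian selection marker is annotated, which is consistent with use in transient transfection.

Expression is driven by the composite promoter arrangement typical of this backbone. The SV40 enhancer and early promoter is followed by a truncated HTLV-1 5' LTR segment, a combination commonly known as SRα that boosts transcription in many mammalian cell lines. A modified SV40 intron with splice donor and acceptor sites comes next and aids mRNA processing. The receptor insert itself was not annotated by the feature-calling tool, but it presumably occupies the unannotated interval between the intron and the downstream SV40 polyadenylation signal. No epitope tags or reporters are recorded.

The record is inconsistent about cloning: the catalogue field lists Gateway cloning, whereas the depositor comment describes insertion through NotI and XhoI sites. The depositor also notes a Q70K substitution relative to the reference, in a protein annotated as resembling the receptor daf-37. The stated purpose is heterologous expression of the mosquito receptor in mammalian cells. The associated publication concerns small-molecule agonists of an Ae. aegypti neuropeptide Y-like receptor, which suggests use in cell-based assays of receptor–ligand activity, though the record does not describe this plasmid's specific role.
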