Addgene plasmid #115397: AAEL008566 GPCR
Purpose: Expresses Ae. aegypti receptor in mammalian cells
Depositing lab: Leslie Vosshall. Depositing organization: Rockefeller University. Publication: Small-Molecule Agonists of Ae. aegypti Neuropeptide Y Receptor Block Mosquito Biting. Duvall LB, Ramos-Espiritu L, Barsoum KE, Glickman JF, Vosshall LB. Cell. 2019 Feb 7;176(4):687-701.e5. doi: 10.1016/j.cell.2018.12.004. PubMed 30735632.
Backbone
  Vector backbone: pME18s
  Vector type: Mammalian Expression
Growth in bacteria
  Bacterial resistance: Ampicillin, 100 μg/mL
  Growth temperature: 37°C
  Growth strain: DH5alpha
  Copy number: High Copy
Gene/Insert
  Gene/Insert name: AAEL008566 GPCR
  Species: Aedes aegypti
  Entrez Gene: LOC23687733 (a.k.a. AaeL_AAEL017313, AAEL008566, AAEL017313)
  Cloning method: Gateway Cloning
Terms and licenses: Academic/Nonprofit Terms; Industry Terms: Not Available to Industry
Depositor comments: The neuropeptide CDS was inserted into the pME18s plasmid using NotI and XhoI sites. Note: Plasmid contains a Q70K mutation in G-protein coupled receptor daf-37
How to cite: AAEL008566 GPCR was a gift from Leslie Vosshall (Addgene plasmid # 115397 ; http://n2t.net/addgene:115397 ; RRID:Addgene_115397)
