>Addgene plasmid #115397 | AAEL008566 GPCR | depositor partial sequence | sequence record 217403 | neuropeptide CDS
ATGCTGAGCGTAGACGAGCGAGTGCTGGAATGGTTCCACTTTATCTACCACAACGACTCCTCCACCTCCC
CAGTCCTGAGCGCGGACGAATTCCGCCGCCGCCTATTCTCGATCCTCGATTCCAACATGACCAACAGCAT
GAACGGTTCCAGCAAACTGTACCGTACGGCGTTCGAGTTCCAGAACATCTCGGAGCATAACATCACCCAG
GAGTATGTTAACGACTTCCTGGAAAAACTGTTCCAATCGTTGAACAGGGTGAACCGCACAACTACCACCA
GTACCGACATCAACTGGAATACTGAAGATGGACAGCTGGACAATTGTAGCTTCTACTGTCGGGGGACGAT
GCGGGATGTGCTGCTGGATTACAAAATCCTGCATGGGTACATCGCGTTGGTGATATGCGTTTTCGGGACA
ATAGCCAACATTTTGAATGTCATCGTCCTGACCCGCAAAGAGATGAGCAAAATCCCCATCAACCGCATCC
TGAAGTGGCTCTCCGTGACCGATATGCTCGTAATGATGGAGTACATCCCGTTTGCCTTCTACATGTACTC
GATACTGCCAGATCGACAAGACTATCCATACTCATGGGCAGTGTACCTTATGTTTCACATGCACTTCACC
CAGATTCTGCACACCATTTCGATACTGCTCACTGTGATGCTGGCCGTGTGGAGATACATTGCTATCAAAC
ACCCGCACGGTTCATTGGCCGTCTACGCTCAATCTAATTACAGCTATGCAATCCTGTTCTGCTACATCCT
GGCGCCGATCCTTTGCATGCCAACGTACTTCGTCTTCACGATACGGCAGACGCATGTCTTCGAACACGAT
GCCCACGTGCTTCTGTATCACTTGGACGCCGACGAGAACACTTCGGTCTATCGGTACAACTTTTGGATCC
ACTCGGTCATCATTAAACTGCTGCCCTGTACGATTCTGACGGTAATAAGCTGTGTGCTGATCAGTGTCCT
GTGGAAAGCGAGCAAACGGAGACTGAAGCTGAAACAGGGCGGGAATTATGGCGGCAAGAATGGTACTGCT
CCGACCGGGATGTCGACTCCGAGTGGCGACACCAGTCACAATAACGTCGCAACCAGCATAACGGTTCCAT
CTTCAACCACGATGCCATCGCAGAGCAATGGCAGCAGGCACCCCAAAACGGATCGCCGAGCAGACCGGAC
CACCACCCTGCTAGTGGCCGTACTGCTACTGTTTCTGCTCACCGAGTTTCCCCAGGGCATTCTCGGTTTG
CTCAGCGGAATCCTGGAGAAGTGCTTCTTCAAACGGTGCTACGCCCTATTCGGCGAAGCCATGGACCTGC
TTGCCTTAATCAACGCCGCAATCGGTTTCGTACTGTACGGCTTAATGTCGAAACAGTTTCGCACTAGCTT
TAAGTCGGTTTTTTGCAAAACTCCAACCCATAGGGTCGAGATGACGAGAATGACTGGACTCACCACCACC
TGTGTCTGA
